Addgene plasmid #232731: pUC19_MCM2_dTAG
Purpose: Generates MCM2 dTAG C ternimal knock-in cell lines as donor
Depositing lab: Junjie Chen. Depositing organization: University of Texas MD Anderson Cancer Center.
Backbone
  Vector backbone: pUC19
  Vector type: Bacterial Expression
Growth in bacteria
  Bacterial resistance: Ampicillin, 100 μg/mL
  Growth temperature: 37°C
  Growth strain: DH5alpha
  Copy number: High Copy
Gene/Insert
  Gene/Insert name: MCM2
  Species: H. sapiens (human)
  Insert size (bp): 2188
  Mutation: Synonymous mutation
  Entrez Gene: MCM2 (a.k.a. BM28, CCNL1, CDCL1, D3S3194, DFNA70, MITOTIN, cdc19)
  Cloning method: Gibson Cloning
Terms and licenses: Academic/Nonprofit Terms; Industry Terms: Not Available to Industry
How to cite: pUC19_MCM2_dTAG was a gift from Junjie Chen (Addgene plasmid # 232731 ; http://n2t.net/addgene:232731 ; RRID:Addgene_232731)
