[The description below was written by a language model from this plasmid's Addgene catalogue record and pLannotate feature annotations shown in this document.]
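Description:
pUC19_MCM2_dTAG is a homology-directed repair donor plasmid built on the pUC19 cloning backbone, intended for generating human cell lines in which the endogenous MCM2 gene carries a C-terminal dTAG degron. Although catalogued as a bacterial expression vector, its bacterial elements serve only for propagation. These are the high-copy ColE1/pUC origin, the β-lactamase gene with its own promoter for ampicillin selection, and remnants of the lacZα/lac promoter region and multiple cloning site.

The roughly 2.2 kb insert, assembled by Gibson cloning, lies on the reverse strand in the annotated sequence. Two human MCM2 coding fragments are detected, separated by unannotated sequence that may be intronic, consistent with a genomic homology arm ending at the last coding exon. These are followed in the same orientation by FKBP12 F36V (annotated as DmrB), the domain bound by dTAG degrader molecules, and then by a blasticidin S deaminase coding sequence for selecting edited mammalian cells. The table annotates no separate promoter driving the blasticidin marker and no linker or 2A element between it and FKBP12 F36V, so how the marker is expressed is not stated. The 17 bp "hPGK promoter" match is too short to be meaningful. The unannotated stretch beyond BSD plausibly corresponds to a downstream homology arm, but this is not annotated.

The record notes a synonymous mutation in MCM2. Such changes are commonly introduced to stop a nuclease from re-cutting the donor or the edited allele, but the record does not give the reason or name the nuclease or guide used. Once integrated, the tag would allow rapid, ligand-induced degradation of MCM2, a subunit of the MCM2-7 replicative helicase.
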