Features (pLannotate 1.2.2; 16 found; start..end, strand, type, name):
     62..219     -  CDS            lacZα (fragment): LacZα fragment of β-galactosidase; lacZ fragment
    216..272     +  misc_feature   MCS: pUC18/19 multiple cloning site
    309..325     -  protein_bind   lac operator: The lac repressor binds to the lac operator to inhibit transcription in E. coli. This inhibition can be relieved by adding lactose or isopropyl-β-D-thiogalactopyranoside (IPTG). lac repressor encoded by lacI
    333..363     -  promoter       lac promoter: promoter for the E. coli lac operon
    378..399     -  protein_bind   CAP binding site: CAP binding activates transcription in the presence of cAMP. E. coli catabolite activator protein
    412..504     -  CDS            lacI (fragment): lac repressor; lacI; The lac repressor binds to the lac operator to inhibit transcription in E. coli. This inhibition can be relieved by adding lactose or isopropyl-β-D-thiogalactopyranoside (IPTG).
    687..1275    -  rep_origin     ori: high-copy-number ColE1/pMB1/pBR322/pUC origin of replication
   1446..2306    -  CDS            AmpR: β-lactamase; bla; confers resistance to ampicillin, carbenicillin, and related antibiotics
   2307..2411    -  promoter       AmpR promoter: bla
   2506..2541    +  CDS            rop (fragment): Rop protein, which maintains plasmids at low copy number; rop
   2593..2609    +  promoter       hPGK promoter (fragment): human phosphoglycerate kinase 1 promoter
   3177..3573    -  CDS            BSD (fragment): blasticidin S deaminase; Aspergillus terreus BSD; confers resistance to blasticidin
   3700..4020    -  CDS            DmrB: F36V mutant of FK506-binding protein FKBP12 binds synthetic ligands that do not bind wild-type FKBP
   4066..4176    -  CDS            MCM2 (fragment): MCM2_HUMAN - Also known as BM28, CCNL1, CDCL1, KIAA0030. Experimental evidence at protein level: Swiss-Prot protein existence level 1. Acts as component of the MCM2-7 complex (MCM complex) which is the putative replicative helicase essential for 'once per cell cycle' DNA replication initiation and elongation in eukaryotic cells. The active ATPase sites in the MCM2-7 ring are formed through the interaction surfaces of two neighboring subunits such that a critical structure of a conserved arginine finger motif is provided in trans relative to the ATP-binding site of the Walker A box of the adjac
   4608..4745    -  CDS            MCM2 (fragment): MCM2_HUMAN - Also known as BM28, CCNL1, CDCL1, KIAA0030. Experimental evidence at protein level: Swiss-Prot protein existence level 1. Acts as component of the MCM2-7 complex (MCM complex) which is the putative replicative helicase essential for 'once per cell cycle' DNA replication initiation and elongation in eukaryotic cells. The active ATPase sites in the MCM2-7 ring are formed through the interaction surfaces of two neighboring subunits such that a critical structure of a conserved arginine finger motif is provided in trans relative to the ATP-binding site of the Walker A box of the adjac
   4831..56      +  misc_feature   bom (fragment) (across the origin): basis of mobility region from pBR322
>Addgene plasmid #232731 | pUC19_MCM2_dTAG | addgene full sequence | sequence record 465447 | Addgene NGS Result
ACCATATGCGGTGTGAAATACCGCACAGATGCGTAAGGAGAAAATACCGCATCAGGCGCCATTCGCCATT
CAGGCTGCGCAACTGTTGGGAAGGGCGATCGGTGCGGGCCTCTTCGCTATTACGCCAGCTGGCGAAAGGG
GGATGTGCTGCAAGGCGATTAAGTTGGGTAACGCCAGGGTTTTCCCAGTCACGACGTTGTAAAACGACGG
CCAGTGAATTCGAGCTCGGTACCCGGGGATCCTCTAGAGTCGACCTGCAGGCATGCAAGCTTGGCGTAAT
CATGGTCATAGCTGTTTCCTGTGTGAAATTGTTATCCGCTCACAATTCCACACAACATACGAGCCGGAAG
CATAAAGTGTAAAGCCTGGGGTGCCTAATGAGTGAGCTAACTCACATTAATTGCGTTGCGCTCACTGCCC
GCTTTCCAGTCGGGAAACCTGTCGTGCCAGCTGCATTAATGAATCGGCCAACGCGCGGGGAGAGGCGGTT
TGCGTATTGGGCGCTCTTCCGCTTCCTCGCTCACTGACTCGCTGCGCTCGGTCGTTCGGCTGCGGCGAGC
GGTATCAGCTCACTCAAAGGCGGTAATACGGTTATCCACAGAATCAGGGGATAACGCAGGAAAGAACATG
TGAGCAAAAGGCCAGCAAAAGGCCAGGAACCGTAAAAAGGCCGCGTTGCTGGCGTTTTTCCATAGGCTCC
GCCCCCCTGACGAGCATCACAAAAATCGACGCTCAAGTCAGAGGTGGCGAAACCCGACAGGACTATAAAG
ATACCAGGCGTTTCCCCCTGGAAGCTCCCTCGTGCGCTCTCCTGTTCCGACCCTGCCGCTTACCGGATAC
CTGTCCGCCTTTCTCCCTTCGGGAAGCGTGGCGCTTTCTCATAGCTCACGCTGTAGGTATCTCAGTTCGG
TGTAGGTCGTTCGCTCCAAGCTGGGCTGTGTGCACGAACCCCCCGTTCAGCCCGACCGCTGCGCCTTATC
CGGTAACTATCGTCTTGAGTCCAACCCGGTAAGACACGACTTATCGCCACTGGCAGCAGCCACTGGTAAC
AGGATTAGCAGAGCGAGGTATGTAGGCGGTGCTACAGAGTTCTTGAAGTGGTGGCCTAACTACGGCTACA
CTAGAAGAACAGTATTTGGTATCTGCGCTCTGCTGAAGCCAGTTACCTTCGGAAAAAGAGTTGGTAGCTC
TTGATCCGGCAAACAAACCACCGCTGGTAGCGGTGGTTTTTTTGTTTGCAAGCAGCAGATTACGCGCAGA
AAAAAAGGATCTCAAGAAGATCCTTTGATCTTTTCTACGGGGTCTGACGCTCAGTGGAACGAAAACTCAC
GTTAAGGGATTTTGGTCATGAGATTATCAAAAAGGATCTTCACCTAGATCCTTTTAAATTAAAAATGAAG
TTTTAAATCAATCTAAAGTATATATGAGTAAACTTGGTCTGACAGTTACCAATGCTTAATCAGTGAGGCA
CCTATCTCAGCGATCTGTCTATTTCGTTCATCCATAGTTGCCTGACTCCCCGTCGTGTAGATAACTACGA
TACGGGAGGGCTTACCATCTGGCCCCAGTGCTGCAATGATACCGCGAGACCCACGCTCACCGGCTCCAGA
TTTATCAGCAATAAACCAGCCAGCCGGAAGGGCCGAGCGCAGAAGTGGTCCTGCAACTTTATCCGCCTCC
ATCCAGTCTATTAATTGTTGCCGGGAAGCTAGAGTAAGTAGTTCGCCAGTTAATAGTTTGCGCAACGTTG
TTGCCATTGCTACAGGCATCGTGGTGTCACGCTCGTCGTTTGGTATGGCTTCATTCAGCTCCGGTTCCCA
ACGATCAAGGCGAGTTACATGATCCCCCATGTTGTGCAAAAAAGCGGTTAGCTCCTTCGGTCCTCCGATC
GTTGTCAGAAGTAAGTTGGCCGCAGTGTTATCACTCATGGTTATGGCAGCACTGCATAATTCTCTTACTG
TCATGCCATCCGTAAGATGCTTTTCTGTGACTGGTGAGTACTCAACCAAGTCATTCTGAGAATAGTGTAT
GCGGCGACCGAGTTGCTCTTGCCCGGCGTCAATACGGGATAATACCGCGCCACATAGCAGAACTTTAAAA
GTGCTCATCATTGGAAAACGTTCTTCGGGGCGAAAACTCTCAAGGATCTTACCGCTGTTGAGATCCAGTT
CGATGTAACCCACTCGTGCACCCAACTGATCTTCAGCATCTTTTACTTTCACCAGCGTTTCTGGGTGAGC
AAAAACAGGAAGGCAAAATGCCGCAAAAAAGGGAATAAGGGCGACACGGAAATGTTGAATACTCATACTC
TTCCTTTTTCAATATTATTGAAGCATTTATCAGGGTTATTGTCTCATGAGCGGATACATATTTGAATGTA
TTTAGAAAAATAAACAAATAGGGGTTCCGCGCACATTTCCCCGAAAAGTGCCACCTGACGTCTAAGAAAC
CATTATTATCATGACATTAACCTATAAAAATAGGCGTATCACGAGGCCCTTTCGTCTCGCGCGTTTCGGT
GATGACGGTGAAAACCTCTGACACATGCAGCTCCCGGAACCGAATGCACAAATAAGAGAGTGGGGAAACA
GACAGGGAGCAATGGCAGCTGATAACTGTGGCGAGTGGATAATCCGCATGACTCACATCCCACCCCTGCG
ACTGAGGAGCCCAGAACGCTGCGCTGGCACTGTCGTGCCCTCTTCCACCACAGGGGCACAGAAACCTGCA
GGAGACTGAAAACGATTACAAACATCTTCAACCAGCTCTCTGGCCAAAGGCAGCAAAAGCAGCCTGAATA
CGCAACTCACGCCAAGAGGGCAGCAGCTCTCCTGACATCCATGTAAGAAGGCTAACACCTAAACCACACG
CAGGCATCCTGAACTCAGCAGCTCTGATCCAAGGTACTGAGTGGAGACAAAGCACTCGGAGGTGGCAAGA
TGTTCAGCAACCAAGTAAGACACACTGGCAAGGCATCCCACCCAAAGGTGAGAAGCACAAAGCAGGCTTG
GAGAAACAAACAGTCATGCCAGGTGCAGCCAGACATCCTGCTATAAGCCCTGACCCTAGTACCCCGAGTT
CATCAAGTGCTCTGGTTTTGTGTCCATAAAGCACAGAGGGCACTGACCACCCCAAACCAGAATCCCAAGG
AATCGTTATGGATGGCATAGGGCCTCAGCCCTCCCACACATAACCAGAGGGCAGCAATTCACGAATCCCA
ACTGCCGTCGGCTGTCCATCACTGTCCTTCACTATGGCTTTGATCCCAGGATGCAGATCGAGAAGCACCT
GTCGGCACCGTCCGCAGGGGCTCAAGATGCCCCTGTTCTCATTTCCGATCGCGACGATACAAGTCAGGTT
GCCAGCTGCCGCAGCAGCAGCAGTGCCCAGCACCACGAGTTCTGCACAAGGTCCCCCAGTAAAATGATAT
ACATTGACACCAGTGAAGATGCGGCCGTCGCTAGAGAGAGCTGCGCTGGCGACGCTGTAGTCTTCAGAGA
TGGGGATGCTGTTGATTGTAGCCGTTGCTCTTTCAATGAGGGTGGATTCTTCTTGAGACAAAGGCTTGGC
CATAGGTCCAGGGTTCTCCTCCACGTCTCCAGCCTGCTTCAGCAGGCTGAAGTTAGTAGCGCCTGCATAG
TCCGGGACATCATACGGATAGCCGGCGTAGTCGGGCACGTCGTAGGGGTAGCCCGAGCCTTCCAGTTTTA
GAAGCTCCACATCGAAGACGAGAGTGGCATGTGGTGGGATGATGCCTGGGTGCCCAGTGGCACCATAGGC
ATAATCTGGAGATATAGTCAGTTTGGCTCTCTGACCCACACTCATCTGGGCAACCCCTTCTTCCCAGCCT
CGGATCACCTCCTGCTTGCCTAGCATAAACTTAAAGGGCTTGTTTCTGTCCCGGGAGGAATCAACTTTCT
TTCCATCTTCAAGCATCCCGGTGTAGTGCACCACGCAGGTCTGGCCGCGCTTGGGGAAGGTGCGCCCGTC
TCCTGGGGAGATGGTTTCCACCTGCACTCCAGATCCGCCGCCACCCGACCCACCACCGCCCGAGCCACCG
CCACCGAACTGCTGCAGGATCATTTTCCTTTTCAGGTCGTGGCTGAACTTGTTCATCCTGAAGAGCTCAC
TGTCATAAAATGCAGAGAGGTTGTGGATGTTGATCTGACGAGCCTGCAAGGAGGAAGTGTCCAGTGAGCC
ATCAGTGGTGTGAGAACAGGCTGTTTCCAGAGCGCCCCAGTTACAGTGCACTTTCAGACACCATCACCTC
CATTTATGGGAGGAAAATATCCAGGGGTGGAGAGGCCGATTAAGGGGCTTCAAATCTCTGCTGTACAAGC
TGTGCGTGTAAACTGAGACAAGTTACTTGGCTGCCCTGTATCTGTCTCCACCTCTGCACAACAGGAAGGC
AGTAACAGGACTCACCTCACTCCCCTGCTGTCAGACTACAGGCACAGAACTGGACTCAACAGACTGTAAG
CATTCAATAAATGGCTGTCAACCAAGGCCCACCCACTTCATGACCCATTATGATGGAGCCCCCATCAGGA
GACTGGCAGCTCCCAAGTCAGCATACCCCAACCCTCACCTCCCTTCCGGGCCCATACCTTATCCACCAAG
TCCTTCTCAGGGACCTCAATAGTGTCCTGCTGGGCCCCAAAGCGGTTGCGCTGATATGTCACCTGCTCTG
CCACTAACTGCTTCAGTATGAAGAGCAACAGCTCATTGTTGTCACGCCGGAATGAAGACGGTCACAGCTT
GTCTGTAAGCGGATGCCGGGAGCAGACAAGCCCGTCAGGGCGCGTCAGCGGGTGTTGGCGGGTGTCGGGG
CTGGCTTAACTATGCGGCATCAGAGCAGATTGTACTGAGAGTGC
